Addgene plasmid #55042: mCherry-Ezrin-C-14
Purpose: Localization: Focal Adhesions/Membrane, Excitation: 587, Emission: 610
Depositing lab: Michael Davidson. Depositing organization: Florida State University, Tallahassee.
Backbone
  Vector backbone: mCherry-C1
  Backbone size w/o insert (bp): 4750
  Vector type: Mammalian Expression
  Selectable markers: Neomycin (select with G418)
Growth in bacteria
  Bacterial resistance: Kanamycin, 50 μg/mL
  Growth temperature: 37°C
  Growth strain: DH5alpha
  Copy number: High Copy
Gene/Insert
  Gene/Insert name: NM_003379.4 (alt name: NM_003379.3)
  Species: H. sapiens (human)
  Entrez Gene: EZR (a.k.a. CVIL, CVL, HEL-S-105, VIL2)
  Promoter: CMV
  Tag / fusion protein: mCherry (N terminal on backbone)
  Cloning method: Unknown
  Sequencing primers: 5′ CMV-F; 3′ SV40pA-R
Terms and licenses: Academic/Nonprofit Terms; Industry Terms: Not Available to Industry
Depositor comments: . Excitation = 587; Emission = 610
How to cite: mCherry-Ezrin-C-14 was a gift from Michael Davidson (Addgene plasmid # 55042 ; http://n2t.net/addgene:55042 ; RRID:Addgene_55042)
