[The description below was written by a language model from this plasmid's Addgene catalogue record.]
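Description:
mCherry-Ezrin-C-14 is a mammalian expression plasmid built on the mCherry-C1 backbone (about 4.75 kb without the insert) that encodes human ezrin (EZR, also known as villin-2) fused to the red fluorescent protein mCherry. The fluorescent protein is supplied by the backbone and sits at the N terminus of the fusion, so ezrin is placed downstream of mCherry. The "14" in the name probably refers to the length of the linker between the two proteins, but the record does not state this. Transcription is driven by the CMV promoter, a strong constitutive promoter in most mammalian cell lines, and the listed 3′ sequencing primer indicates an SV40 polyadenylation signal downstream of the coding region. The plasmid is maintained in E. coli at high copy number under kanamycin selection, and it carries a neomycin resistance marker that allows G418 selection of stably transfected mammalian cells. The cloning method is recorded as unknown, and no feature table is available, so finer details such as the origin of replication and the exact junctions are not documented here.

The construct is intended as a fluorescent localization marker. Ezrin is a member of the ERM family that links the plasma membrane to the cortical actin cytoskeleton, and the record lists the expected localization of the fusion as focal adhesions and membrane. With an excitation maximum of 587 nm and an emission maximum of 610 nm, the mCherry tag suits live- or fixed-cell imaging in the red channel, and it can be combined with green or cyan reporters in multicolour experiments that follow membrane–cytoskeleton organization.
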