>Addgene plasmid #55042 | mCherry-Ezrin-C-14 | depositor partial sequence | sequence record 85426 | insert sequence
ATCCGCTAGCGCTACCGGTCGCCACCATGGTGAGCAAGGGCGAGGAGGATAACATGGCCATCATCAAGGA
GTTCATGCGCTTCAAGGTGCACATGGAGGGCTCCGTGAACGGCCACGAGTTCGAGATCGAGGGCGAGGGC
GAGGGCCGCCCCTACGAGGGCACCCAGACCGCCAAGCTGAAGGTGACCAAGGGTGGCCCCCTGCCCTTCG
CCTGGGACATCCTGTCCCCTCAGTTCATGTACGGCTCCAAGGCCTACGTGAAGCACCCCGCCGACATCCC
CGACTACTTGAAGCTGTCCTTCCCCGAGGGCTTCAAGTGGGAGCGCGTGATGAACTTCGAGGACGGCGGC
GTGGTGACCGTGACCCAGGACTCCTCCCTGCAGGACGGCGAGTTCATCTACAAGGTGAAGCTGCGCGGCA
CCAACTTCCCCTCCGACGGCCCCGTAATGCAGAAGAAGACCATGGGCTGGGAGGCCTCCTCCGAGCGGAT
GTACCCCGAGGACGGCGCCCTGAAGGGCGAGATCAAGCAGAGGCTGAAGCTGAAGGACGGCGGCCACTAC
GACGCTGAGGTCAAGACCACCTACAAGGCCAAGAAGCCCGTGCAGCTGCCCGGCGCCTACAACGTCAACA
TCAAGTTGGACATCACCTCCCACAACGAGGACTACACCATCGTGGAACAGTACGAACGCGCCGAGGGCCG
CCACTCCACCGGCGGCATGGACGAGCTGTACAAGTCCGGACTCAGATCTCGAGGAAGCGGCGGATCTGGG
TCCGGTCCGAAACCAATCAATGTCCGAGTTACCACCATGGATGCAGAGCTGGAGTTTGCAATCCAGCCAA
ATACAACTGGAAAACAGCTTTTTGATCAGGTGGTAAAGACTATCGGCCTCCGGGAAGTGTGGTACTTTGG
CCTCCACTATGTGGATAATAAAGGATTTCCTACCTGGCTGAAGCTGGATAAGAAGGTGTCTGCCCAGGAG
GTCAGGAAGGAGAATCCCCTCCAGTTCAAGTTCCGGGCCAAGTTCTACCCTGAAGATGTGGCTGAGGAGC
TCATCCAGGACATCACCCAGAAACTTTTCTTCCTCCAAGTGAAGGAAGGAATCCTTAGCGATGAGATCTA
CTGCCCCCCTGAGACTGCCGTGCTCTTGGGGTCCTACGCTGTGCAGGCCAAGTTTGGGGACTACAACAAA
GAAGTGCACAAGTCTGGGTACCTCAGCTCTGAGCGGCTGATCCCTCAAAGAGTGATGGACCAGCACAAAC
TTACCAGGGACCAGTGGGAGGACCGGATCCAGGTGTGGCATGCGGAACACCGTGGGATGCTCAAAGATAA
TGCTATGTTGGAATACCTGAAGATTGCTCAGGACCTGGAAATGTATGGAATCAACTATTTCGAGATAAAA
AACAAGAAAGGAACAGACCTTTGGCTTGGAGTTGATGCCCTTGGACTGAATATTTATGAGAAAGATGATA
AGTTAACCCCAAAGATTGGCTTTCCTTGGAGTGAAATCAGGAACATCTCTTTCAATGACAAAAAGTTTGT
CATTAAACCCATCGACAAGAAGGCACCTGACTTTGTGTTTTATGCCCCACGTCTGAGAATCAACAAGCGG
ATCCTGCAGCTCTGCATGGGCAACCATGAGTTGTATATGCGCCGCAGGAAGCCTGACACCATCGAGGTGC
AGCAGATGAAGGCCCAGGCCCGGGAGGAGAAGCATCAGAAGCAGCTGGAGCGGCAACAGCTGGAAACAGA
GAAGAAAAGGAGAGAAACCGTGGAGAGAGAGAAAGAGCAGATGATGCGCGAGAAGGAGGAGTTGATGCTG
CGGCTGCAGGACTATGAGGAGAAGACAAAGAAGGCAGAGAGAGAGCTCTCGGAGCAGATTCAGAGGGCCC
TGCAGCTGGAGGAGGAGAGGAAGCGGGCACAGGAGGAGGCCGAGCGCCTAGAGGCTGACCGTATGGCTGC
ACTGCGGGCTAAGGAGGAGCTGGAGAGACAGGCGGTGGATCAGATAAAGAGCCAGGAGCAGCTGGCTGCG
GAGCTTGCAGAATACACTGCCAAGATTGCCCTCCTGGAAGAGGCGCGGAGGCGCAAGGAGGATGAAGTTG
AAGAGTGGCAGCACAGGGCCAAAGAAGCCCAGGATGACCTGGTGAAGACCAAGGAGGAGCTGCACCTGGT
GATGACAGCACCCCCGCCCCCACCACCCCCCGTGTACGAGCCGGTGAGCTACCATGTCCAGGAGAGCTTG
CAGGATGAGGGCGCAGAGCCCACGGGCTACAGCGCGGAGCTGTCTAGTGAGGGCATCCGGGATGACCGCA
ATGAGGAGAAGCGCATCACTGAGGCAGAGAAGAACGAGCGTGTGCAGCGGCAGCTGCTGACGCTGAGCAG
CGAGCTGTCCCAGGCCCGAGATGAGAATAAGAGGACCCACAATGACATCATCCACAACGAGAACATGAGG
CAAGGCCGGGACAAGTACAAGACGCTGCGGCAGATCCGGCAGGGCAACACCAAGCAGCGCATCGACGAGT
TCGAGGCCCTGTAAGAATTCTGCAGTCGACGGTACCGCGGGCCCGGGATCCACCGGATCTA
