>Addgene plasmid #55042 | mCherry-Ezrin-C-14 | addgene partial sequence | sequence record 101655 | mCherry-F 5'-ccccgtaatgcagaagaaga-3'
GGCGCCCTGAAGGGCGAGATCAAGCAGAGGCTGAAGCTGAAGGACGGCGGCCACTACGACGCTGAGGTCA
AGACCACCTACAAGGCCAAGAAGCCCGTGCAGCTGCCCGGCGCCTACAACGTCAACATCAAGTTGGACAT
CACCTCCCACAACGAGGACTACACCATCGTGGAACAGTACGAACGCGCCGAGGGCCGCCACTCCACCGGC
GGCATGGACGAGCTGTACAAGTCCGGACTCAGATCTCGAGGAAGCGGCGGATCTGGGTCCGGTCCGAAAC
CAATCAATGTCCGAGTTACCACCATGGATGCAGAGCTGGAGTTTGCAATCCAGCCAAATACAACTGGAAA
ACAGCTTTTTGATCAGGTGGTAAAGACTATCGGCCTCCGGGAAGTGTGGTACTTTGGCCTCCACTATGTG
GATAATAAAGGATTTCCTACCTGGCTGAAGCTGGATAAGAAGGTGTCTGCCCAGGAGGTCAGGAAGGAGA
ATCCCCTCCAGTTCAAGTTCCGGGCCAAGTTCTACCCTGAAGATGTGGCTGAGGAGCTCATCCAGGACAT
CACCCAGAAACTTTTCTTCCTCCAAGTGAAGGAAGGAATCCTTAGCGATGAGATCTACTGCCCCCCTGAG
ACTGCCGTGCTCTTGGGGTCCTACGCTGTGCAGGCCAAGTTTGGGGACTACAACAAAGAAGTGCACAAGT
CTGGGTACCTCAGCTCTGAGCGGCTGATCCCTCAAAGAGTGATGGACCAGCACAAACTTACCAGGGACCA
GTGGGAGGACCGGATCCAGGTGTGGCATGCGGAACACCGTGG
